>Addgene plasmid #50463 | pAAV-hSyn-HA-hM3D(Gq)-IRES-mCitrine | depositor full sequence | sequence record 75416 | pAAV-hSyn-HA-hM3D(Gq)-IRES-mCitrine sequence 7686 bps
CCTGCAGGCAGCTGCGCGCTCGCTCGCTCACTGAGGCCGCCCGGGCAAAGCCCGGGCGTCGGGCGACCTT
TGGTCGCCCGGCCTCAGTGAGCGAGCGAGCGCGCAGAGAGGGAGTGGCCAACTCCATCACTAGGGGTTCC
TGCGGCCGCACGCGTGTGTCTAGACTGCAGAGGGCCCTGCGTATGAGTGCAAGTGGGTTTTAGGACCAGG
ATGAGGCGGGGTGGGGGTGCCTACCTGACGACCGACCCCGACCCACTGGACAAGCACCCAACCCCCATTC
CCCAAATTGCGCATCCCCTATCAGAGAGGGGGAGGGGAAACAGGATGCGGCGAGGCGCGTGCGCACTGCC
AGCTTCAGCACCGCGGACAGTGCCTTCGCCCCCGCCTGGCGGCGCGCGCCACCGCCGCCTCAGCACTGAA
GGCGCGCTGACGTCACTCGCCGGTCCCCCGCAAACTCCCCTTCCCGGCCACCTTGGTCGCGTCCGCGCCG
CCGCCGGCCCAGCCGGACCGCACCACGCGAGGCGCGAGATAGGGGGGCACGGGCGCGACCATCTGCGCTG
CGGCGCCGGCGACTCAGCGCTGCCTCAGTCTGCGGTGGGCAGCGGAGGAGTCGTGTCGTGCCTGAGAGCG
CAGTCGAGAAGGTACCGGATCCTCTAGAGTCGACGCCACCATGTACCCATACGATGTTCCAGATTACGCT
ACCTTGCACAATAACAGTACAACCTCGCCTTTGTTTCCAAACATCAGCTCCTCCTGGATACACAGCCCCT
CCGATGCAGGGCTGCCCCCGGGAACCGTCACTCATTTCGGCAGCTACAATGTTTCTCGAGCAGCTGGCAA
TTTCTCCTCTCCAGACGGTACCACCGATGACCCTCTGGGAGGTCATACCGTCTGGCAAGTGGTCTTCATC
GCTTTCTTAACGGGCATCCTGGCCTTGGTGACCATCATCGGCAACATCCTGGTAATTGTGTCATTTAAGG
TCAACAAGCAGCTGAAGACGGTCAACAACTACTTCCTCTTAAGCCTGGCCTGTGCCGATCTGATTATCGG
GGTCATTTCAATGAATCTGTTTACGACCTACATCATCATGAATCGATGGGCCTTAGGGAACTTGGCCTGT
GACCTCTGGCTTGCCATTGACTGCGTAGCCAGCAATGCCTCTGTTATGAATCTTCTGGTCATCAGCTTTG
ACAGATACTTTTCCATCACGAGGCCGCTCACGTACCGAGCCAAACGAACAACAAAGAGAGCCGGTGTGAT
GATCGGTCTGGCTTGGGTCATCTCCTTTGTCCTTTGGGCTCCTGCCATCTTGTTCTGGCAATACTTTGTT
GGAAAGAGAACTGTGCCTCCGGGAGAGTGCTTCATTCAGTTCCTCAGTGAGCCCACCATTACTTTTGGCA
CAGCCATCGCTGGTTTTTATATGCCTGTCACCATTATGACTATTTTATACTGGAGGATCTATAAGGAAAC
TGAAAAGCGTACCAAAGAGCTTGCTGGCCTGCAAGCCTCTGGGACAGAGGCAGAGACAGAAAACTTTGTC
CACCCCACGGGCAGTTCTCGAAGCTGCAGCAGTTACGAACTTCAACAGCAAAGCATGAAACGCTCCAACA
GGAGGAAGTATGGCCGCTGCCACTTCTGGTTCACAACCAAGAGCTGGAAACCCAGCTCCGAGCAGATGGA
CCAAGACCACAGCAGCAGTGACAGTTGGAACAACAATGATGCTGCTGCCTCCCTGGAGAACTCCGCCTCC
TCCGACGAGGAGGACATTGGCTCCGAGACGAGAGCCATCTACTCCATCGTGCTCAAGCTTCCGGGTCACA
GCACCATCCTCAACTCCACCAAGTTACCCTCATCGGACAACCTGCAGGTGCCTGAGGAGGAGCTGGGGAT
GGTGGACTTGGAGAGGAAAGCCGACAAGCTGCAGGCCCAGAAGAGCGTGGACGATGGAGGCAGTTTTCCA
AAAAGCTTCTCCAAGCTTCCCATCCAGCTAGAGTCAGCCGTGGACACAGCTAAGACTTCTGACGTCAACT
CCTCAGTGGGTAAGAGCACGGCCACTCTACCTCTGTCCTTCAAGGAAGCCACTCTGGCCAAGAGGTTTGC
TCTGAAGACCAGAAGTCAGATCACTAAGCGGAAAAGGATGTCCCTGGTCAAGGAGAAGAAAGCGGCCCAG
ACCCTCAGTGCGATCTTGCTTGCCTTCATCATCACTTGGACCCCATACAACATCATGGTTCTGGTGAACA
CCTTTTGTGACAGCTGCATACCCAAAACCTTTTGGAATCTGGGCTACTGGCTGTGCTACATCAACAGCAC
CGTGAACCCCGTGTGCTATGCTCTGTGCAACAAAACATTCAGAACCACTTTCAAGATGCTGCTGCTGTGC
CAGTGTGACAAAAAAAAGAGGCGCAAGCAGCAGTACCAGCAGAGACAGTCGGTCATTTTTCACAAGCGCG
CACCCGAGCAGGCCTTGTAGGCGGCCGCGATATCGCCCCTCTCCCTCCCCCCCCCCTAACGTTACTGGCC
GAAGCCGCTTGGAATAAGGCCGGTGTGCGTTTGTCTATATGTTATTTTCCACCATATTGCCGTCTTTTGG
CAATGTGAGGGCCCGGAAACCTGGCCCTGTCTTCTTGACGAGCATTCCTAGGGGTCTTTCCCCTCTCGCC
AAAGGAATGCAAGGTCTGTTGAATGTCGTGAAGGAAGCAGTTCCTCTGGAAGCTTCTTGAAGACAAACAA
CGTCTGTAGCGACCCTTTGCAGGCAGCGGAACCCCCCACCTGGCGACAGGTGCCTCTGCGGCCAAAAGCC
ACGTGTATAAGATACACCTGCAAAGGCGGCACAACCCCAGTGCCACGTTGTGAGTTGGATAGTTGTGGAA
AGAGTCAAATGGCTCTCCTCAAGCGTATTCAACAAGGGGCTGAAGGATGCCCAGAAGGTACCCCATTGTA
TGGGATCTGATCTGGGGCCTCGGTGCACATGCTTTACATGTGTTTAGTCGAGGTTAAAAAAACGTCTAGG
CCCCCCGAACCACGGGGACGTGGTTTTCCTTTGAAAAACACGATGATAAGCCACCATGGTGAGCAAGGGC
GAGGAGCTGTTCACCGGGGTGGTGCCCATCCTGGTCGAGCTGGACGGCGACGTAAACGGCCACAAGTTCA
GCGTGTCCGGCGAGGGCGAGGGCGATGCCACCTACGGCAAGCTGACCCTGAAGTTCATCTGCACCACCGG
CAAGCTGCCCGTGCCCTGGCCCACCCTCGTGACCACCTTCGGCTACGGCCTGATGTGCTTCGCCCGCTAC
CCCGACCACATGAAGCAGCACGACTTCTTCAAGTCCGCCATGCCCGAAGGCTACGTCCAGGAGCGCACCA
TCTTCTTCAAGGACGACGGCAACTACAAGACCCGCGCCGAGGTGAAGTTCGAGGGCGACACCCTGGTGAA
CCGCATCGAGCTGAAGGGCATCGACTTCAAGGAGGACGGCAACATCCTGGGGCACAAGCTGGAGTACAAC
TACAACAGCCACAACGTCTATATCATGGCCGACAAGCAGAAGAACGGCATCAAGGTGAACTTCAAGATCC
GCCACAACATCGAGGACGGCAGCGTGCAGCTCGCCGACCACTACCAGCAGAACACCCCCATCGGCGACGG
CCCCGTGCTGCTGCCCGACAACCACTACCTGAGCTACCAGTCCAAACTGAGCAAAGACCCCAACGAGAAG
CGCGATCACATGGTCCTGCTGGAGTTCGTGACCGCCGCCGGGATCACTCTCGGCATGGACGAGCTGTACA
AGTGATAGGAATTCGATATCAAGCTTATCGATAATCAACCTCTGGATTACAAAATTTGTGAAAGATTGAC
TGGTATTCTTAACTATGTTGCTCCTTTTACGCTATGTGGATACGCTGCTTTAATGCCTTTGTATCATGCT
ATTGCTTCCCGTATGGCTTTCATTTTCTCCTCCTTGTATAAATCCTGGTTGCTGTCTCTTTATGAGGAGT
TGTGGCCCGTTGTCAGGCAACGTGGCGTGGTGTGCACTGTGTTTGCTGACGCAACCCCCACTGGTTGGGG
CATTGCCACCACCTGTCAGCTCCTTTCCGGGACTTTCGCTTTCCCCCTCCCTATTGCCACGGCGGAACTC
ATCGCCGCCTGCCTTGCCCGCTGCTGGACAGGGGCTCGGCTGTTGGGCACTGACAATTCCGTGGTGTTGT
CGGGGAAATCATCGTCCTTTCCTTGGCTGCTCGCCTATGTTGCCACCTGGATTCTGCGCGGGACGTCCTT
CTGCTACGTCCCTTCGGCCCTCAATCCAGCGGACCTTCCTTCCCGCGGCCTGCTGCCGGCTCTGCGGCCT
CTTCCGCGTCTTCGCCTTCGCCCTCAGACGAGTCGGATCTCCCTTTGGGCCGCCTCCCCGCATCGATACC
GAGCGCTGCTCGAGAGATCTACGGGTGGCATCCCTGTGACCCCTCCCCAGTGCCTCTCCTGGCCCTGGAA
GTTGCCACTCCAGTGCCCACCAGCCTTGTCCTAATAAAATTAAGTTGCATCATTTTGTCTGACTAGGTGT
CCTTCTATAATATTATGGGGTGGAGGGGGGTGGTATGGAGCAAGGGGCAAGTTGGGAAGACAACCTGTAG
GGCCTGCGGGGTCTATTGGGAACCAAGCTGGAGTGCAGTGGCACAATCTTGGCTCACTGCAATCTCCGCC
TCCTGGGTTCAAGCGATTCTCCTGCCTCAGCCTCCCGAGTTGTTGGGATTCCAGGCATGCATGACCAGGC
TCAGCTAATTTTTGTTTTTTTGGTAGAGACGGGGTTTCACCATATTGGCCAGGCTGGTCTCCAACTCCTA
ATCTCAGGTGATCTACCCACCTTGGCCTCCCAAATTGCTGGGATTACAGGCGTGAACCACTGCTCCCTTC
CCTGTCCTTCTGATTTTGTAGGTAACCACGTGCGGACCGAGCGGCCGCAGGAACCCCTAGTGATGGAGTT
GGCCACTCCCTCTCTGCGCGCTCGCTCGCTCACTGAGGCCGGGCGACCAAAGGTCGCCCGACGCCCGGGC
TTTGCCCGGGCGGCCTCAGTGAGCGAGCGAGCGCGCAGCTGCCTGCAGGGGCGCCTGATGCGGTATTTTC
TCCTTACGCATCTGTGCGGTATTTCACACCGCATA
[142 nt withheld, positions 5146-5287]
C
[141 nt withheld, positions 5289-5429]
CCTTTGACGTTGGAGTCCACGTTCTTT
[37 nt withheld, positions 5457-5493]
ACCCTATCTCGGGCTATTCTTTTGATTTATAAGGGATTTTGCCGATTTCGGCCTATTGGTTAAAAAATGA
GCTGATTTAACAAAAATTTAACGCGAATTTTAACAAAATATTAACGTTTACAATTTTATGGTGCACTCTC
AGTACAATCTGCTCTGATGCCGCATAGTTAAGCCAGCCCCGACACCCGCCAACACCCGCTGACGCGCCCT
GACGGGCTTGTCTGCTCCCGGCATCCGCTTACAGACAAGCTGTGACCGTCTCCGGGAGCTGCATGTGTCA
GAGGTTTTCACCGTCATCACCGAAACGCGCGAGACGAAAGGGCCTCGTGATACGCCTATTTTTATAGGTT
AATGTCATGATAATAATGGTTTCTTAGACGTCAGGTGGCACTTTTCGGGGAAATGTGCGCGGAACCCCTA
TTTGTTTATTTTTCTAAATACATTCAAATATGTATCCGCTCATGAGACAATAACCCTGATAAATGCTTCA
ATAATATTGAAAAAGGAAGAGTATGAGTATTCAACATTTCCGTGTCGCCCTTATTCCCTTTTTTGCGGCA
TTTTGCCTTCCTGTTTTTGCTCACCCAGAAACGCTGGTGAAAGTAAAAGATGCTGAAGATCAGTTGGGTG
CACGAGTGGGTTACATCGAACTGGATCTCAACAGCGGTAAGATCCTTGAGAGTTTTCGCCCCGAAGAACG
TTTTCCAATGATGAGCACTTTTAAAGTTCTGCTATGTGGCGCGGTATTATCCCGTATTGACGCCGGGCAA
GAGCAACTCGGTCGCCGCATACACTATTCTCAGAATGACTTGGTTGAGTACTCACCAGTCACAGAAAAGC
ATCTTACGGATGGCATGACAGTAAGAGAATTATGCAGTGCTGCCATAACCATGAGTGATAACACTGCGGC
CAACTTACTTCTGACAACGATCGGAGGACCGAAGGAGCTAACCGCTTTTTTGCACAACATGGGGGATCAT
GTAACTCGCCTTGATCGTTGGGAACCGGAGCTGAATGAAGCCATACCAAACGACGAGCGTGACACCACGA
TGCCTGTAGCAATGGCAACAACGTTGCGCAAACTATTAACTGGCGAACTACTTACTCTAGCTTCCCGGCA
ACAATTAATAGACTGGATGGAGGCGGATAAAGTTGCAGGACCACTTCTGCGCTCGGCCCTTCCGGCTGGC
TGGTTTATTGCTGATAAATCTGGAGCCGGTGAGCGTGGGTCTCGCGGTATCATTGCAGCACTGGGGCCAG
ATGGTAAGCCCTCCCGTATCGTAGTTATCTACACGACGGGGAGTCAGGCAACTATGGATGAACGAAATAG
ACAGATCGCTGAGATAGGTGCCTCACTGATTAAGCATTGGTAACTGTCAGACCAAGTTTACTCATATATA
CTTTAGATTGATTTAAAACTTCATTTTTAATTTAAAAGGATCTAGGTGAAGATCCTTTTTGATAATCTCA
TGACCAAAATCCCTTAACGTGAGTTTTCGTTCCACTGAGCGTCAGACCCCGTAGAAAAGATCAAAGGATC
TTCTTGAGATCCTTTTTTTCTGCGCGTAATCTGCTGCTTGCAAACAAAAAAACCACCGCTACCAGCGGTG
GTTTGTTTGCCGGATCAAGAGCTACCAACTCTTTTTCCGAAGGTAACTGGCTTCAGCAGAGCGCAGATAC
CAAATACTGTCCTTCTAGTGTAGCCGTAGTTAGGCCACCACTTCAAGAACTCTGTAGCACCGCCTACATA
CCTCGCTCTGCTAATCCTGTTACCAGTGGCTGCTGCCAGTGGCGATAAGTCGTGTCTTACCGGGTTGGAC
TCAAGACGATAGTTACCGGATAAGGCGCAGCGGTCGGGCTGAACGGGGGGTTCGTGCACACAGCCCAGCT
TGGAGCGAACGACCTACACCGAACTGAGATACCTACAGCGTGAGCTATGAGAAAGCGCCACGCTTCCCGA
AGGGAGAAAGGCGGACAGGTATCCGGTAAGCGGCAGGGTCGGAACAGGAGAGCGCACGAGGGAGCTTCCA
GGGGGAAACGCCTGGTATCTTTATAGTCCTGTCGGGTTTCGCCACCTCTGACTTGAGCGTCGATTTTTGT
GATGCTCGTCAGGGGGGCGGAGCCTATGGAAAAACGCCAGCAACGCGGCCTTTTTACGGTTCCTGGCCTT
TTGCTGGCCTTTTGCTCACATGT
Features (pLannotate 1.2.2; 18 found; start..end, strand, type, name):
      1..141     -  repeat_region  AAV2 ITR: inverted terminal repeat of adeno-associated virus serotype 2 inverted
    186..633     +  promoter       hSyn promoter: human synapsin I promoter; confers neuron-specific expression (Kügler et al., 2003)
    647..664     +  misc_feature   MCS (fragment): pUC18/19 multiple cloning site
    674..700     +  CDS            3xHA (fragment): three tandem HA epitope tags
    701..2467    +  CDS            CHRM3: ACM3_HUMAN - Experimental evidence at protein level: Swiss-Prot protein existence level 1. The muscarinic acetylcholine receptor mediates various cellular responses, including inhibition of adenylate cyclase, breakdown of phosphoinositides and modulation of potassium channels through the action of G proteins. Primary transducing effect is Pi turnover. From Homo sapiens (Human).
   2597..3059    +  misc_feature   IRES: internal ribosome entry site (IRES) of the encephalomyocarditis virus (EMCV)
   3066..3782    +  CDS            mCitrine: mCitrine is a basic (constitutively fluorescent) yellow fluorescent protein published in 2001, derived from Aequorea victoria.
   3787..3813    +  misc_feature   MCS (fragment): pBluescript multiple cloning site
   3813..4401    +  misc_feature   WPRE: woodchuck hepatitis virus posttranscriptional regulatory element
   4433..4909    +  polyA_signal   hGH poly(A) signal: human growth hormone polyadenylation signal
   4949..5089    +  repeat_region  AAV2 ITR: inverted terminal repeat of adeno-associated virus serotype 2 inverted
   5094..5145    -  misc_feature   bom (fragment): basis of mobility region from pBR322
   5164..5544    +  rep_origin     M13 ori (sequence partly withheld): M13 bacteriophage origin of replication; arrow indicates direction of (+) strand synthesis
   5620..5669    -  misc_feature   bom (fragment): basis of mobility region from pBR322
   5771..5806    -  CDS            rop (fragment): Rop protein, which maintains plasmids at low copy number; rop
   5901..6005    +  promoter       AmpR promoter: bla
   6006..6866    +  CDS            AmpR: β-lactamase; bla; confers resistance to ampicillin, carbenicillin, and related antibiotics
   7037..7625    +  rep_origin     ori: high-copy-number ColE1/pMB1/pBR322/pUC origin of replication
