[The description below was written by a language model from this plasmid's Addgene catalogue record and pLannotate feature annotations shown in this document.]
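Description:
pAAV-hSyn-HA-hM3D(Gq)-IRES-mCitrine is a 7.7 kb adeno-associated virus transfer plasmid built on a pAAV backbone for neuron-restricted expression of an excitatory chemogenetic receptor. The expression cassette lies between two AAV2 inverted terminal repeats, which are the cis elements needed for the cassette to be replicated and packaged into recombinant AAV particles when rep, cap and helper functions are supplied separately. Outside the ITRs the plasmid carries a ColE1/pUC-type origin and a β-lactamase gene for ampicillin selection in E. coli, together with an M13 phage origin and small fragments of pBR322 bom and rop sequences. The catalogue lists it as low copy and propagated in a recombination-deficient strain, which is typical for ITR-containing plasmids.

Transcription is driven by the human synapsin 1 promoter, which confines expression largely to neurons. The first open reading frame encodes hM3D(Gq), a mutated form of the human M3 muscarinic acetylcholine receptor (CHRM3) carrying an N-terminal HA epitope. The annotation detects this as a fragment of a 3xHA tag, consistent with a single copy. The specific DREADD mutations are not given in the record, which points to supplemental documents. An EMCV IRES follows the receptor and allows independent translation of the yellow fluorescent protein mCitrine from the same transcript, so transduced cells are marked without fusing the reporter to the receptor. A WPRE enhances transcript stability and expression, and the human growth hormone polyadenylation signal terminates the message. As a Gq-coupled designer receptor, the construct is typically used to activate defined neuronal populations on administration of a synthetic ligand. It was distributed as part of a programme providing tools for understudied druggable proteins.
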