Addgene plasmid #50463: pAAV-hSyn-HA-hM3D(Gq)-IRES-mCitrine
Purpose: Gq-coupled hM3D-IRES-mCitrine under the control of human synapsin promoter
Depositing lab: Bryan Roth. Depositing organization: University of North Carolina at Chapel Hill.
Backbone
  Vector backbone: pAAV
  Backbone size w/o insert (bp): 4818
  Total vector size (bp): 7686
  Vector type: AAV
Growth in bacteria
  Bacterial resistance: Ampicillin, 100 μg/mL
  Growth temperature: 37°C
  Growth strain: Stbl3
  Copy number: Low Copy
Gene/Insert
  Gene/Insert name: hM3D(Gq)-IRES-mCitrine
  Species: H. sapiens (human)
  Insert size (bp): 3124
  Mutation: See supplemental documents for DREADD mutations
  Entrez Gene: CHRM3 (a.k.a. EGBRS, HM3, PBS, m3AChR)
  Promoter: human Synapsin 1
  Tag / fusion protein: HA (N terminal on insert)
  Cloning method: Restriction Enzyme; 5′ cloning site Sal I (not destroyed); 3′ cloning site EcoR I (not destroyed)
  Sequencing primers: 5′ TCGTGTCGTGCCTGAGAGCG; 3′ GCATTAAAGCAGCGTATCCACATAGC
Terms and licenses: Academic/Nonprofit Terms; Industry Terms: Not Available to Industry
Depositor comments: These plasmids were generated as part of the Illuminating the Druggable Genome (IDG) program sponsored by the NIH Common Fund. The goal of this program is to identify, gather, and distribute information and resources for proteins that currently are not well-studied yet belong to commonly drug-targeted protein families: protein kinases, non-olfactory G-protein coupled receptors (GPCRs), and ion channels. The IDG program is designed to develop fundamental research tools for understudied proteins, elucidate their function, and disseminate the IDG-related resources and data to the greater scientific community.
How to cite: pAAV-hSyn-HA-hM3D(Gq)-IRES-mCitrine was a gift from Bryan Roth (Addgene plasmid # 50463 ; http://n2t.net/addgene:50463 ; RRID:Addgene_50463)
