>Addgene plasmid #50463 | pAAV-hSyn-HA-hM3D(Gq)-IRES-mCitrine | addgene partial sequence | sequence record 77699 | WPRE-R 5'-CATAGCGTAAAAGGAGCAACA-3'
AATTTTGTAATCCAGAGGTTGATTATCGATAAGCTTGATATCGAATTCCTATCACTTGTACAGCTCGTCC
ATGCCGAGAGTGATCCCGGCGGCGGTCACGAACTCCAGCAGGACCATGTGATCGCGCTTCTCGTTGGGGT
CTTTGCTCAGTTTGGACTGGTAGCTCAGGTAGTGGTTGTCGGGCAGCAGCACGGGGCCGTCGCCGATGGG
GGTGTTCTGCTGGTAGTGGTCGGCGAGCTGCACGCTGCCGTCCTCGATGTTGTGGCGGATCTTGAAGTTC
ACCTTGATGCCGTTCTTCTGCTTGTCGGCCATGATATAGACGTTGTGGCTGTTGTAGTTGTACTCCAGCT
TGTGCCCCAGGATGTTGCCGTCCTCCTTGAAGTCGATGCCCTTCAGCTCGATGCGGTTCACCAGGGTGTC
GCCCTCGAACTTCACCTCGGCGCGGGTCTTGTAGTTGCCGTCGTCCTTGAAGAAGATGGTGCGCTCCTGG
ACGTAGCCTTCGGGCATGGCGGACTTGAAGAAGTCGTGCTGCTTCATGTGGTCGGGGTAGCGGGCGAAGC
ACATCAGGCCGTAGCCGAAGGTGGTCACGAGGGTGGGCCAGGGCACGGGCAGCTTGCCGGTGGTGCAGAT
GAACTTCAGGGTCAGCTTGCCGTAGGTGGCATCGCCCTCGCCCTCGCCGGACACGCTGAACTTGTGGCCG
TTTACGTCGCCGTCCAGCTCGACCAGGATGGGCACCACCCCGGTGAACAGCTCCTCGCCCTTGCTCACCA
TGGTGGCTTATCATCGTGTTTTTCAAAGGAAAACCACGTCCCCGTGGTTCGGGGGGCCTAGACGTTTTTT
TAACCTCGACTAAACACATGTAAAGCATGTGCACCGAGGCCCCA
