>Addgene plasmid #50463 | pAAV-hSyn-HA-hM3D(Gq)-IRES-mCitrine | addgene partial sequence | sequence record 77763 | hSyn1pro-F 5'-gcaagtgggttttaggacca-3'
TGACGACCGACCCCGACCCACTGGACAAGCACCCAACCCCCATTCCCCAAATTGCGCATCCCCTATCAGA
GAGGGGGAGGGGAAACAGGATGCGGCGAGGCGCGTGCGCACTGCCAGCTTCAGCACCGCGGACAGTGCCT
TCGCCCCCGCCTGGCGGCGCGCGCCACCGCCGCCTCAGCACTGAAGGCGCGCTGACGTCACTCGCCGGTC
CCCCGCAAACTCCCCTTCCCGGCCACCTTGGTCGCGTCCGCGCCGCCGCCGGCCCAGCCGGACCGCACCA
CGCGAGGCGCGAGATAGGGGGGCACGGGCGCGACCATCTGCGCTGCGGCGCCGGCGACTCAGCGCTGCCT
CAGTCTGCGGTGGGCAGCGGAGGAGTCGTGTCGTGCCTGAGAGCGCAGTCGAGAAGGTACCGGATCCTCT
AGAGTCGACGCCACCATGTACCCATACGATGTTCCAGATTACGCTACCTTGCACAATAACAGTACAACCT
CGCCTTTGTTTCCAAACATCAGCTCCTCCTGGATACACAGCCCCTCCGATGCAGGGCTGCCCCCGGGAAC
CGTCACTCATTTCGGCAGCTACAATGTTTCTCGAGCAGCTGGCAATTTCTCCTCTCCAGACGGTACCACC
GATGACCCTCTGGGAGGTCATACCGTCTGGCAAGTGGTCTTCATCGCTTTCTTAACGGGCATCCTGGCCT
TGGTGACCATCATCGGCAACATCCTGGTAATTGTGTCATTTAAGGTCAACAAGCAGCTGAAGACGGTCAA
CAACTACTTCCTCTTAAGCCTGGCCTGTGCCGATCTGATTATCGGGGTCATTTCAATGAATCTGTTTACG
ACCTACATCATCATGAATCGATGGGCCTTAGGGAACTTGGCCTGTGACCTCTGGCTTGCCATTGACTGCG
TAGCCAGCAATGCCTCTGT
